Addgene plasmid #146787: pT7-EGFP-C1-HsXRN1_1174-1458_K
Purpose: Mammalian Expression of HsXRN1_1174-1458
Depositing lab: Elisa Izaurralde. Depositing organization: Max Planck Institute for Developmental Biology. Publication: A direct interaction between DCP1 and XRN1 couples mRNA decapping to 5' exonucleolytic degradation. Braun JE, Truffault V, Boland A, Huntzinger E, Chang CT, Haas G, Weichenrieder O, Coles M, Izaurralde E. Nat Struct Mol Biol. 2012 Dec;19(12):1324-31. doi: 10.1038/nsmb.2413. Epub 2012 Nov 11. PubMed 23142987.
Backbone
  Vector backbone: Unknown
  Vector type: Mammalian Expression
Growth in bacteria
  Bacterial resistance: Kanamycin, 50 μg/mL
  Growth temperature: 37°C
  Growth strain: DH5alpha
  Copy number: High Copy
Gene/Insert
  Gene/Insert name: HsXRN1_1174-1458
  Species: H. sapiens (human)
  Entrez Gene: XRN1 (a.k.a. SEP1)
  Cloning method: Unknown
Terms and licenses: Academic/Nonprofit Terms; Industry Terms: Not Available to Industry
Depositor comments: sequence given by NCBI: NM_019001.3 Plasmids from this collection were made available to the research community and donated after the lab closed. Please note that the sequence provided by the depositing laboratory may be theoretical/predicted or based on Sanger sequencing results. There may be discrepancies between sequencing results obtained by Addgene and the depositor sequence. If an Addgene verified sequence is not available, please contact before placing your order to request that our lab fully sequence the plasmid.
How to cite: pT7-EGFP-C1-HsXRN1_1174-1458_K was a gift from Elisa Izaurralde (Addgene plasmid # 146787 ; http://n2t.net/addgene:146787 ; RRID:Addgene_146787)
