[The description below was written by a language model from this plasmid's Addgene catalogue record and pLannotate feature annotations shown in this document.]
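Description:
pT7-EGFP-C1-HsXRN1_1174-1458_K is a 5,629-nt mammalian expression plasmid that produces a fragment of human XRN1, the major cytoplasmic 5'-3' exoribonuclease of mRNA decay, as an N-terminal EGFP fusion. The catalogue lists the backbone as unknown, but the name and feature layout are consistent with an EGFP-C1-type vector carrying an added T7 promoter. It replicates in E. coli from a high-copy ColE1/pUC-type origin and also carries an f1 origin for single-stranded DNA production. Selection relies on a single NeoR/KanR (Tn5 aminoglycoside phosphotransferase) cassette preceded by both a bacterial bla promoter and the SV40 enhancer/early promoter and terminated by the HSV TK polyadenylation signal. This arrangement gives kanamycin resistance in bacteria and allows G418 selection in mammalian cells.

The expression unit is driven by the CMV immediate-early enhancer and promoter, followed by a T7 promoter that could also support transcription by T7 RNA polymerase. EGFP is followed by a remnant of the multiple cloning site and then the 855-nt XRN1 segment, which by the construct name corresponds to residues 1174-1458 and is referenced to the NCBI human XRN1 transcript. The SV40 poly(A) signal ends the transcript. Several short annotations (HIV-1 LTR, SV40 large T antigen, ble and bGH poly(A) fragments) appear to be small sequence matches within backbone regions rather than functional elements.

The stated purpose is mammalian expression of this XRN1 region. The associated publication concerns a direct DCP1-XRN1 interaction linking decapping to 5' exonucleolytic degradation, so a GFP-tagged fragment of this kind would suit interaction mapping or localisation experiments, though the record does not specify the assays. The depositor notes that the supplied sequence may be theoretical or based on Sanger sequencing.
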