Features (pLannotate 1.2.2; 17 found; start..end, strand, type, name):
     61..364     +  enhancer       CMV enhancer: human cytomegalovirus immediate early enhancer
    365..568     +  promoter       CMV promoter: human cytomegalovirus (CMV) immediate early promoter
    564..597     +  LTR            5' LTR (truncated) (fragment): truncated 5' long terminal repeat (LTR) from HIV-1
    613..631     +  promoter       T7 promoter: promoter for bacteriophage T7 RNA polymerase
    665..1381    +  CDS            EGFP: EGFP is a basic (constitutively fluorescent) green fluorescent protein published in 1996, derived from Aequorea victoria. It is reported to be a rapidly-maturing weak dimer with moderate acid sensitivity.
   1382..1426    +  misc_feature   MCS (fragment): multiple cloning site
   1430..2284    +  CDS            XRN1 (fragment): XRN1_HUMAN - Also known as SEP1. Experimental evidence at protein level: Swiss-Prot protein existence level 1. Major 5'-3' exoribonuclease involved in mRNA decay. Required for the 5'-3'-processing of the G4 tetraplex-containing DNA and RNA substrates. The kinetic of hydrolysis is faster for G4 RNA tetraplex than for G4 DNA tetraplex and monomeric RNA tetraplex. Binds to RNA and DNA (By similarity). Plays a role in replication-dependent histone mRNA degradation. May act as a tumor suppressor protein in osteogenic sarcoma (OGS). From Homo sapiens (Human).
   2310..2394    +  CDS            large T antigen (fragment): large T antigen from SV40 (simian virus 40)
   2417..2538    +  polyA_signal   SV40 poly(A) signal: SV40 polyadenylation signal
   2572..3000    -  rep_origin     f1 ori (sequence partly withheld): f1 bacteriophage origin of replication; arrow indicates direction of (+) strand synthesis
   3027..3131    +  promoter       AmpR promoter: bla
   3133..3490    +  promoter       SV40 promoter: SV40 enhancer and early promoter
   3525..4319    +  CDS            NeoR/KanR: aminoglycoside phosphotransferase from Tn5; aph(3')-II (or nptII); confers resistance to neomycin, kanamycin, and G418 (Geneticin®)
   4340..4492    +  CDS            ble (fragment): BLE_KLEPN - Experimental evidence at protein level: Swiss-Prot protein existence level 1. Binding protein with a strong affinity to the bleomycin family of antibiotics. Binds to CL990; an antimitotic-antibiotic compound. From Klebsiella pneumoniae.
   4551..4598    +  polyA_signal   HSV TK poly(A) signal: herpes simplex virus thymidine kinase polyadenylation signal (Cole and Stacy, 1985)
   4689..4705    -  polyA_signal   bGH poly(A) signal (fragment): bovine growth hormone polyadenylation signal
   4927..5515    +  rep_origin     ori: high-copy-number ColE1/pMB1/pBR322/pUC origin of replication
>Addgene plasmid #146787 | pT7-EGFP-C1-HsXRN1_1174-1458_K | depositor full sequence | sequence record 289233 | Full Sequence
TAGTTATTAATAGTAATCAATTACGGGGTCATTAGTTCATAGCCCATATATGGAGTTCCGCGTTACATAA
CTTACGGTAAATGGCCCGCCTGGCTGACCGCCCAACGACCCCCGCCCATTGACGTCAATAATGACGTATG
TTCCCATAGTAACGCCAATAGGGACTTTCCATTGACGTCAATGGGTGGAGTATTTACGGTAAACTGCCCA
CTTGGCAGTACATCAAGTGTATCATATGCCAAGTACGCCCCCTATTGACGTCAATGACGGTAAATGGCCC
GCCTGGCATTATGCCCAGTACATGACCTTATGGGACTTTCCTACTTGGCAGTACATCTACGTATTAGTCA
TCGCTATTACCATGGTGATGCGGTTTTGGCAGTACATCAATGGGCGTGGATAGCGGTTTGACTCACGGGG
ATTTCCAAGTCTCCACCCCATTGACGTCAATGGGAGTTTGTTTTGGCACCAAAATCAACGGGACTTTCCA
AAATGTCGTAACAACTCCGCCCCATTGACGCAAATGGGCGGTAGGCGTGTACGGTGGGAGGTCTATATAA
GCAGAGCTCTCTGGCTAACTAGAGAACCCACTGCTTACTGGCTTATCGAAATTAATACGACTCACTATAG
GGAGACCCAAGCTCTAGCGCTACCGGTCGCCACCATGGTGAGCAAGGGCGAGGAGCTGTTCACCGGGGTG
GTGCCCATCCTGGTCGAGCTGGACGGCGACGTAAACGGCCACAAGTTCAGCGTGTCCGGCGAGGGCGAGG
GCGATGCCACCTACGGCAAGCTGACCCTGAAGTTCATCTGCACCACCGGCAAGCTGCCCGTGCCCTGGCC
CACCCTCGTGACCACCCTGACCTACGGCGTGCAGTGCTTCAGCCGCTACCCCGACCACATGAAGCAGCAC
GACTTCTTCAAGTCCGCCATGCCCGAAGGCTACGTCCAGGAGCGCACCATCTTCTTCAAGGACGACGGCA
ACTACAAGACCCGCGCCGAGGTGAAGTTCGAGGGCGACACCCTGGTGAACCGCATCGAGCTGAAGGGCAT
CGACTTCAAGGAGGACGGCAACATCCTGGGGCACAAGCTGGAGTACAACTACAACAGCCACAACGTCTAT
ATCATGGCCGACAAGCAGAAGAACGGCATCAAGGTGAACTTCAAGATCCGCCACAACATCGAGGACGGCA
GCGTGCAGCTCGCCGACCACTACCAGCAGAACACCCCCATCGGCGACGGCCCCGTGCTGCTGCCCGACAA
CCACTACCTGAGCACCCAGTCCGCCCTGAGCAAAGACCCCAACGAGAAGCGCGATCACATGGTCCTGCTG
GAGTTCGTGACCGCCGCCGGGATCACTCTCGGCATGGACGAGCTGTACAAGTCCGGACTCAGATCTCGAG
CTCAAGCTTCGAATTCTGCAGTCGACATGCATGGGAGTCGCTCTGAAACTGGAAATCAGAAGTTGACAGC
CATCGTAAAACCACAACCAGCTGTACATCAACATAGCTCAAGTTCATCAGTTTCCTCTGGGCATTTGGGA
GCCCTCAACCATTCCCCTCAATCACTTTTTGTTCCTACTCAAGTACCTACTAAAGATGATGATGAATTCT
GCAACATTTGGCAGTCCTTACAGGGATCTGGAAAGATGCAATACTTTCAGCCAACTATACAAGAGAAGGG
TGCAGTTCTACCTCAAGAAATAAGCCAAGTAAATCAACATCATAAATCTGGCTTTAATGACAACAGTGTT
AAATATCAGCAAAGAAAACATGACCCTCACAGAAAATTTAAAGAAGAGTGTAAGAGTCCTAAAGCTGAGT
GTTGGTCCCAAAAAATGTCCAATAAGCAGCCTAACTCTGGAATTGAGAACTTTTTAGCATCTTTGAATAT
CTCCAAAGAAAATGAAGTACAGTCATCTCATCATGGGGAGCCTCCAAGTGAAGAGCATTTGTCACCACAG
TCATTTGCCATGGGAACACGGATGCTTAAAGAAATTCTAAAAATTGATGGCTCTAACACTGTGGACCATA
AGAATGAAATCAAACAGATTGCTAATGAAATCCCTGTTTCCTCTAACAGAAGAGATGAATATGGATTACC
CTCTCAGCCTAAACAAAATAAGAAATTAGCATCTTATATGAACAAGCCTCACAGTGCTAATGAGTACCAT
AATGTTCAGTCTATGGACAATATGTGTTGGCCTGCCCCCAGCCAGATCCCTCCTGTATCCACACCAGTAA
CTGAACTTTCTCGAATTTGTTCCCTTGTTGGAATGCCACAACCTTAAGGATCCACCGGATCTAGATAACT
GATCATAATCAGCCATACCACATTTGTAGAGGTTTTACTTGCTTTAAAAAACCTCCCACACCTCCCCCTG
AACCTGAAACATAAAATGAATGCAATTGTTGTTGTTAACTTGTTTATTGCAGCTTATAATGGTTACAAAT
AAAGCAATAGCATCACAAATTTCACAAATAAAGCATTTTTTTCACTGCATTCTAGTTGTGGTTTGTCCAA
ACTCATCAATGTATCTTAACGCGTAAATTGTAAGCGTTAATATTTTGTTAAAATTCGCGTTAAATTTTTG
TTAAATCAGCTCATTTTTTAACCAATAGGCCGAAATCGGCAAAATCCCTTATAAATCAAAAGAATAGACC
GAGATAGGGT
[37 nt withheld, positions 2671-2707]
AAAGAACGTGGACTCCAACGTCAAAGG
[49 nt withheld, positions 2735-2783]
T
[91 nt withheld, positions 2785-2875]
G
[124 nt withheld, positions 2877-3000]
CAGGTGGCACTTTTCGGGGAAATGTGCGCGGAACCCCTATTTGTTTATTTTTCTAAATACATTCAAATAT
GTATCCGCTCATGAGACAATAACCCTGATAAATGCTTCAATAATATTGAAAAAGGAAGAGTCCTGAGGCG
GAAAGAACCAGCTGTGGAATGTGTGTCAGTTAGGGTGTGGAAAGTCCCCAGGCTCCCCAGCAGGCAGAAG
TATGCAAAGCATGCATCTCAATTAGTCAGCAACCAGGTGTGGAAAGTCCCCAGGCTCCCCAGCAGGCAGA
AGTATGCAAAGCATGCATCTCAATTAGTCAGCAACCATAGTCCCGCCCCTAACTCCGCCCATCCCGCCCC
TAACTCCGCCCAGTTCCGCCCATTCTCCGCCCCATGGCTGACTAATTTTTTTTATTTATGCAGAGGCCGA
GGCCGCCTCGGCCTCTGAGCTATTCCAGAAGTAGTGAGGAGGCTTTTTTGGAGGCCTAGGCTTTTGCAAA
GATCGATCAAGAGACAGGATGAGGATCGTTTCGCATGATTGAACAAGATGGATTGCACGCAGGTTCTCCG
GCCGCTTGGGTGGAGAGGCTATTCGGCTATGACTGGGCACAACAGACAATCGGCTGCTCTGATGCCGCCG
TGTTCCGGCTGTCAGCGCAGGGGCGCCCGGTTCTTTTTGTCAAGACCGACCTGTCCGGTGCCCTGAATGA
ACTGCAAGACGAGGCAGCGCGGCTATCGTGGCTGGCCACGACGGGCGTTCCTTGCGCAGCTGTGCTCGAC
GTTGTCACTGAAGCGGGAAGGGACTGGCTGCTATTGGGCGAAGTGCCGGGGCAGGATCTCCTGTCATCTC
ACCTTGCTCCTGCCGAGAAAGTATCCATCATGGCTGATGCAATGCGGCGGCTGCATACGCTTGATCCGGC
TACCTGCCCATTCGACCACCAAGCGAAACATCGCATCGAGCGAGCACGTACTCGGATGGAAGCCGGTCTT
GTCGATCAGGATGATCTGGACGAAGAGCATCAGGGGCTCGCGCCAGCCGAACTGTTCGCCAGGCTCAAGG
CGAGCATGCCCGACGGCGAGGATCTCGTCGTGACCCATGGCGATGCCTGCTTGCCGAATATCATGGTGGA
AAATGGCCGCTTTTCTGGATTCATCGACTGTGGCCGGCTGGGTGTGGCGGACCGCTATCAGGACATAGCG
TTGGCTACCCGTGATATTGCTGAAGAGCTTGGCGGCGAATGGGCTGACCGCTTCCTCGTGCTTTACGGTA
TCGCCGCTCCCGATTCGCAGCGCATCGCCTTCTATCGCCTTCTTGACGAGTTCTTCTGAGCGGGACTCTG
GGGTTCGAAATGACCGACCAAGCGACGCCCAACCTGCCATCACGAGATTTCGATTCCACCGCCGCCTTCT
ATGAAAGGTTGGGCTTCGGAATCGTTTTCCGGGACGCCGGCTGGATGATCCTCCAGCGCGGGGATCTCAT
GCTGGAGTTCTTCGCCCACCCTAGGGGGAGGCTAACTGAAACACGGAAGGAGACAATACCGGAAGGAACC
CGCGCTATGACGGCAATAAAAAGACAGAATAAAACGCACGGTGTTGGGTCGTTTGTTCATAAACGCGGGG
TTCGGTCCCAGGGCTGGCACTCTGTCGATACCCCACCGAGACCCCATTGGGGCCAATACGCCCGCGTTTC
TTCCTTTTCCCCACCCCACCCCCCAAGTTCGGGTGAAGGCCCAGGGCTCGCAGCCAACGTCGGGGCGGCA
GGCCCTGCCATAGCCTCAGGTTACTCATATATACTTTAGATTGATTTAAAACTTCATTTTTAATTTAAAA
GGATCTAGGTGAAGATCCTTTTTGATAATCTCATGACCAAAATCCCTTAACGTGAGTTTTCGTTCCACTG
AGCGTCAGACCCCGTAGAAAAGATCAAAGGATCTTCTTGAGATCCTTTTTTTCTGCGCGTAATCTGCTGC
TTGCAAACAAAAAAACCACCGCTACCAGCGGTGGTTTGTTTGCCGGATCAAGAGCTACCAACTCTTTTTC
CGAAGGTAACTGGCTTCAGCAGAGCGCAGATACCAAATACTGTCCTTCTAGTGTAGCCGTAGTTAGGCCA
CCACTTCAAGAACTCTGTAGCACCGCCTACATACCTCGCTCTGCTAATCCTGTTACCAGTGGCTGCTGCC
AGTGGCGATAAGTCGTGTCTTACCGGGTTGGACTCAAGACGATAGTTACCGGATAAGGCGCAGCGGTCGG
GCTGAACGGGGGGTTCGTGCACACAGCCCAGCTTGGAGCGAACGACCTACACCGAACTGAGATACCTACA
GCGTGAGCTATGAGAAAGCGCCACGCTTCCCGAAGGGAGAAAGGCGGACAGGTATCCGGTAAGCGGCAGG
GTCGGAACAGGAGAGCGCACGAGGGAGCTTCCAGGGGGAAACGCCTGGTATCTTTATAGTCCTGTCGGGT
TTCGCCACCTCTGACTTGAGCGTCGATTTTTGTGATGCTCGTCAGGGGGGCGGAGCCTATGGAAAAACGC
CAGCAACGCGGCCTTTTTACGGTTCCTGGCCTTTTGCTGGCCTTTTGCTCACATGTTCTTTCCTGCGTTA
TCCCCTGATTCTGTGGATAACCGTATTACCGCCATGCAT
